Addgene plasmid #84682: pGEX6P1-GST-Laforin C329S
Purpose: bacterial expression, GST-fusion protein
Depositing lab: Ayano Satoh. Depositing organization: Okayama University. Publication: S-nitrosylation of laforin inhibits its phosphatase activity and is implicated in Lafora disease. Toyota R, Honjo Y, Imajo R, Satoh A. Sciencematters 10.19185/matters.201606000014.
Backbone
  Vector backbone: pGEX6P1
  Backbone size w/o insert (bp): 4900
  Vector type: Bacterial Expression
Growth in bacteria
  Bacterial resistance: Ampicillin, 100 μg/mL
  Growth temperature: 37°C
  Growth strain: DH5alpha
  Copy number: High Copy
Gene/Insert
  Gene/Insert name: Laforin
  Species: H. sapiens (human)
  Entrez Gene: EPM2A (a.k.a. EPM2, MELF)
  Tag / fusion protein: GST (N terminal on insert)
  Cloning method: Restriction Enzyme; 5′ cloning site BamHI (unknown if destroyed); 3′ cloning site BamHI (unknown if destroyed)
  Sequencing primers: 5′ GGGCTGGCAAGCCACGTTTGGTG
Terms and licenses: Academic/Nonprofit Terms; Industry Terms: Not Available to Industry
Depositor comments: Addgene Sanger sequencing results found extra YSSGRIVTD at C-term of Laforin
How to cite: pGEX6P1-GST-Laforin C329S was a gift from Ayano Satoh (Addgene plasmid # 84682 ; http://n2t.net/addgene:84682 ; RRID:Addgene_84682)
