[The description below was written by a language model from this plasmid's Addgene catalogue record.]
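Description:
pGEX6P1-GST-Laforin C329S is a bacterial expression plasmid built on the pGEX6P1 backbone (about 4.9 kb without insert) for producing human laforin, the product of the EPM2A gene, as an N-terminal glutathione S-transferase fusion in E. coli. It is maintained as a high-copy plasmid under ampicillin selection. No feature table accompanies the record, so the regulatory elements are not listed. Vectors of the pGEX-6P series generally drive the GST fusion from an IPTG-inducible tac promoter, carry lacI for repression, and encode a PreScission protease site between GST and the cloning site so that the tag can be removed after glutathione-affinity purification.

The laforin coding sequence was inserted by restriction cloning using BamHI at both the 5′ and 3′ ends, and it is not recorded whether these sites remain intact. As the name indicates, the insert carries a C329S substitution, replacing cysteine 329 with serine. The record does not explain the rationale for this mutation. The associated study, however, concerns S-nitrosylation of laforin, its inhibitory effect on the protein's phosphatase activity and its link to Lafora disease, so a cysteine-to-serine variant fits with probing the contribution of individual cysteine residues to that modification. Repository sequencing found nine additional amino acids appended to the C-terminus of laforin, which users should take into account when interpreting the size or behaviour of the recombinant protein. The stated purpose is bacterial expression of the GST-fusion protein, which makes the plasmid suitable for purifying the mutant protein for in vitro biochemical work.
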