>Addgene plasmid #84682 | pGEX6P1-GST-Laforin C329S | addgene partial sequence | sequence record 166597 | pBRforEco 5'-AATAGGCGTATCACGAGGC-3'
CCGCTATCGCTACGTGACTGGGTCATGGCTGCGCCCCGACACCCGCCAACACCCGCTGACGCGCCCTGAC
GGGCTTGTCTGCTCCCGGCATCCGCTTACAGACAAGCTGTGACCGTCTCCGGGAGCTGCATGTGTCAGAG
GTTTTCACCGTCATCACCGAAACGCGCGAGGCAGATCGTCAGTCAGTCACGATGCGGCCGCTCGAGTACA
GGCTACTCACAGAAGAACGAACCTTCCCAAATTTCTGGAAAAAATCTTCTTGTGCCCGGGCCAAGGCCTC
TTCGTCAATGTAGACAGCCGGCCTCTTGGCCATGAGGAAATACTGCACCTTCCTCAGATTCCAGCCCATC
ACATACTGGAGCCAGCCGCAGACAGCCGCGGTGGAGCGGCCCACCCCAGCGTTGCAGTGCACGTACACGA
TGTGTCCCTTCTCCAGCAGCGCATGCAGCAGGCACACCGCCTGGGGCAGCATCTGTACTCGGCCTTCGGT
GCTCATATCTGGTGTTGGCATCCAGATGTAGGCCAAGCCTTCTTCCCTATATAGTTTAATCATAGTGTCT
GGAGTCATGGGCTCTGGGTAGCGGTTACAGCCTGAGGAATTCTGTACAATATCCCATTCAGTCTGGAAAT
TCATTACAGCTGTAATCC
